>Addgene plasmid #160395 | JD638 | addgene full sequence | sequence record 317401 | Addgene NGS Result
CTCGCCGCAGCCGAACGACCGAGCGCAGCGAGTCAGTGAGCGAGGAAGCGGAAGAGCGCCCAATACGCAA
ACCGCCTCTCCCCGCGCGTTGGCCGATTCATTAATGCAGCTGGCACGACAGGTTTCCCGACTGGAAAGCG
GGCAGTGAGCGCAACGCAATTAATACGCGTACCGCTAGCCAGGAAGAGTTTGTAGAAACGCAAAAAGGCC
ATCCGTCAGGATGGCCTTCTGCTTAGTTTGATGCCTGGCAGTTTATGGCGGGCGTCCTGCCCGCCACCCT
CCGGGCCGTTGCTTCACAACGTTCAAATCCGCTCCCGGCGGATTTGTCCTACTCAGGAGAGCGTTCACCG
ACAAACAACAGATAAAACGAAAGGCCCAGTCTTCCGACTGAGCCTTTCGTTTTATTTGATGCCTGGCAGT
TCCCTACTCTCGCGTTAACGCTAGCATGGATGTTTTCCCAGTCACGACGTTGTAAAACGACGGCCAGTCT
TAAGCTCGGGCCCCAAATAATGATTTTATTTTGACTGATAGTGACCTGTTCGTTGCAACAAATTGATGAG
CAATGCTTTTTTATAATGCCAACTTTGTACAAAAAAGCTGCCACCATGAAGCAAAGCTTTGTGGGGGTTT
CTTCACAAACAGAGGCTGAGACAAGAGCCAGAGAGAGTGACACACAGACACACCCACAAAGGAACCTCAG
TCACTGTCCCCAAAAACATCCTCAAAACTTGCAAAGAACCCAAAATGGTGGGTCTGTTGGGGGGGCATCA
ATGGCAACAGGGATGATGGTGAGGTCATCACCATTCACAGTGTCTCAGTGGCAGGAGCTGGAGCATCAAG
CTTTGATCTTTAAGTATCTAATGGCAGGACTACCCGTCCCACCTGATCTTGTGCTTCCTATTCAGAAGAG
CTTTGAATCTATGTCTTCTAGGTTCTTCCACCATCCTACCATGGGTTACTGTTCCTTCTATGGGAAGAAG
GTGGACCCGGAGCCAGGTAGATGCCGGAGGACTGATGGCAAGAAATGGAGGTGCTCCAAAGACGCCTACC
CGGACTCCAAGTACTGTGAGCGCCACATGCACCGTGGCCGCAACCGTTCTAGAAAACCGGTCGAATCACA
AACTACTACACAGTCTTCTTCGACTGTGACTTCACTAACTGTCACTGGAGGCAGTGGCAGTGGAGCCGGG
ACCTTCCAGAACCTTCCCCTGCAAAACTTCAATAACCCCCAAGGCGGCCCGGGGTCCGGAACCAACCAAT
CCCAATTCCATATGGAGCCCATTCCCTATGGCATTCCTAATAAAGATTACAGGTATCTTCATGGACTTAA
ACCCGAGGTAGGCGAACATAGTTTCTTCTCTGAAGCTTCAGGAAGCAACAGGGGTCTTCAGATGGACTCG
CCTTTGGACAGCACATGGCCTCTGATGCCATCACGGGTCTCATCATTCCCCCCATCAAAATCAAGTGAAA
ACTCCATCTTGCAGAGTGACTACCCCCAGCATTCGTTCTTCAGCAGCGAATTTGCGTCGGGAGAGGTTGT
GAAACAGGAGGGTCAGTCTCTCCGTCCTTTCTTTGACGAGTGGCCTAAAACCAGAGACTCCTGGTCCGGC
CTTGAGGAAGAGAGGTCCAACCAGACCTCATTCTCCACAACCCAGCTCTCAATTTCGATCCCAATGGCCT
CCTCTGACTTCTCAACAACCAGCTCTCGGTCTCCCCACGATAACGCGGCCGCTGCCATGCAGCCCATGAT
GGCAGCCTATTACCCCAGCAACGTCACCACTGATCACATTCAGCAGTATCTTGATGAAAACAAGTCATTG
ATTCTGAAGATTGTTGAGAGCCAGAATTCAGGAAAATTGACTGAATGTGCAGAGAACCAGGCAAGACTAC
AGAGAAACCTCATGTACCTGGCTGCAATCGCTGATTCTCAACCCCAACCACCCACCATGCATGCTCAGTT
CCCTCCTAGTGGCATTGTTCAGCCAGGAGCTCACTACATGCAGCACCAACAAGCTCAACAAATGACACCA
CAGTCGCTCCTGGCTGCACGCTCCTCCATGCTGTACTCCCAACAACCATTTTCGGCCCTGCAACAACAAC
AAGCCATCCATAGCCAGCTTGGCATGGGCTCTGGTGGAAGTGCAGGACTTCACATGCTGCAAAGCGAGGG
GAGTAATCCAGGAGGCAATGGAACACTGGGGACTGATATGGGAAATGCAGAAGGGCGAGGAGGGAACTCA
GGAGGTCAGGGTGGGGATGGAGGTGAGACTCTTTACTTGAAAGCTGCTGAAGATGGGAATTGACGTTCAG
CTTTCTTGTACAAAGTTGGCATTATAAGAAAGCATTGCTTATCAATTTGTTGCAACGAACAGGTCACTAT
CAGTCAAAATAAAATCATTATTTGCCATCCAGCTGATATCCCCTATAGTGAGTCGTATTACATGGTCATA
GCTGTTTCCTGGCAGCTCTGGCCCGTGTCTCAAAATCTCTGATGTTACATTGCACAAGATAAAAATATAT
CATCATGATCAGTCCTGCTCCTCGGCCACGAAGTGCACGCAGTTGCCGGCCGGGTCGCGCAGGGCGAACT
CCCGCCCCCACGGCTGCTCGCCGATCTCGGTCATGGCCGGCCCGGAGGCGTCCCGGAAGTTCGTGGACAC
GACCTCCGACCACTCGGCGTACAGCTCGTCCAGGCCGCGCACCCACACCCAGGCCAGGGTGTTGTCCGGC
ACCACCTGGTCCTGGACCGCGCTGATGAACAGGGTCACGTCGTCCCGGACCACACCGGCGAAGTCGTCCT
CCACGAAGTCCCGGGAGAACCCGAGCCGGTCGGTCCAGAACTCGACCGCTCCGGCGACGTCGCGCGCGGT
GAGCACCGGAACGGCACTGGTCAACTTGGCCATGGTTTAGTTCCTCACCTTGTCGTATTATACTATGCCG
ATATACTATGCCGATGATTAATTGTCAACACGTGCTGATCATGACCAAAATCCCTTAACGTGAGTTACGC
GTCGTTCCACTGAGCGTCAGACCCCGTAGAAAAGATCAAAGGATCTTCTTGAGATCCTTTTTTTCTGCGC
GTAATCTGCTGCTTGCAAACAAAAAAACCACCGCTACCAGCGGTGGTTTGTTTGCCGGATCAAGAGCTAC
CAACTCTTTTTCCGAAGGTAACTGGCTTCAGCAGAGCGCAGATACCAAATACTGTTCTTCTAGTGTAGCC
GTAGTTAGGCCACCACTTCAAGAACTCTGTAGCACCGCCTACATACCTCGCTCTGCTAATCCTGTTACCA
GTGGCTGCTGCCAGTGGCGATAAGTCGTGTCTTACCGGGTTGGACTCAAGACGATAGTTACCGGATAAGG
CGCAGCGGTCGGGCTGAACGGGGGGTTCGTGCACACAGCCCAGCTTGGAGCGAACGACCTACACCGAACT
GAGATACCTACAGCGTGAGCTATGAGAAAGCGCCACGCTTCCCGAAGGGAGAAAGGCGGACAGGTATCCG
GTAAGCGGCAGGGTCGGAACAGGAGAGCGCACGAGGGAGCTTCCAGGGGGAAACGCCTGGTATCTTTATA
GTCCTGTCGGGTTTCGCCACCTCTGACTTGAGCGTCGATTTTTGTGATGCTCGTCAGGGGGGCGGAGCCT
ATGGAAAAACGCCAGCAACGCGGCCTTTTTACGGTTCCTGGCCTTTTGCTGGCCTTTTGCTCACATGTTC
TTTCCTGCGTTATCCCCTGATTCTGTGGATAACCGTATTACCGCCTTTGAGTGAGCTGATACCG
Features (pLannotate 1.2.2; 13 found; start..end, strand, type, name):
      1..54      +  rep_origin     RSF ori (fragment): Plasmids containing the RSF 1030 origin of replication can be propagated in E. coli cells that contain additional plasmids with compatible origins.
     56..148     +  CDS            lacI (fragment): lac repressor; lacI; The lac repressor binds to the lac operator to inhibit transcription in E. coli. This inhibition can be relieved by adding lactose or isopropyl-β-D-thiogalactopyranoside (IPTG).
    203..230     -  terminator     rrnB T2 terminator: transcription terminator T2 from the E. coli rrnB gene
    362..405     +  terminator     rrnB T1 terminator: Escherichia coli rrnB; transcription terminator T1 from the E. coli rrnB gene
    452..488     -  CDS            lacZα (fragment): LacZα fragment of β-galactosidase; lacZ fragment
    504..600     +  protein_bind   attL2: mutant version of attL; recombination site for the Gateway® LR reaction LR Clonase™
    801..1724    +  CDS            GRF1 (fragment): GRF1_MAIZE - Also known as GRF6 From Zea mays (Maize).
   1737..2300    +  CDS            GIF1 (fragment): GIF1_ARATH - Also known as AN3 From Arabidopsis thaliana (Mouse-ear cress).
   2308..2404    -  protein_bind   attL2: mutant version of attL; recombination site for the Gateway® LR reaction LR Clonase™
   2422..2440    -  promoter       T7 promoter: promoter for bacteriophage T7 RNA polymerase
   2529..2903    -  CDS            BleoR: antibiotic-binding protein; Sh ble from Streptoalloteichus hindustanus; confers resistance to bleomycin, phleomycin, and Zeocin™
   2922..2969    -  promoter       EM7 promoter: synthetic bacterial promoter&nbsp
   3059..3647    +  rep_origin     ori: high-copy-number ColE1/pMB1/pBR322/pUC origin of replication
