[The description below was written by a language model from this plasmid's Addgene catalogue record and pLannotate feature annotations shown in this document.]
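Description:
JD638 is a Gateway entry clone of about 3.8 kb built in the pDONR-zeo backbone and carrying a roughly 1.7 kb grapevine (Vitis) GRF4-GIF1 chimera. It is maintained in E. coli through a high-copy ColE1/pUC-type origin and selected with Zeocin, with resistance supplied by the Sh ble (BleoR) gene under the synthetic bacterial EM7 promoter. Upstream of the cloning region sit rrnB T1 and T2 terminators, which insulate the insert from read-through transcription, and a T7 promoter lies just outside the downstream recombination site. Short matches annotated as RSF ori, lacI and lacZα are only fragments and are unlikely to represent functional elements.

The insert is a single fusion coding sequence joining the transcription factor GROWTH-REGULATING FACTOR 4 to its cofactor GRF-INTERACTING FACTOR 1. The automated annotation labels these two adjacent segments by their closest homologues (maize GRF1 and Arabidopsis GIF1/AN3), but the catalogue record identifies them as Vitis sequences. The GRF4 portion is described as miR396-resistant, meaning the microRNA target site has been altered so the transcript escapes miR396-mediated repression; the specific changes are not given in the record. The cassette is flanked by attL sites (both are called attL2 by the annotation tool, though an entry clone normally carries an attL1/attL2 pair), allowing LR Clonase transfer into a destination vector. No plant promoter or terminator is present, so expression depends on the chosen destination vector. According to the associated publication title, GRF-GIF chimeras are used to improve the regeneration efficiency of transgenic plants.
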