Addgene plasmid #160395: JD638
Purpose: Vitis miR396-resistant GRF4-GIF1 in pDONR-zeo
Depositing lab: Jorge Dubcovsky. Depositing organization: University of California, Davis. Publication: A GRF-GIF chimeric protein improves the regeneration efficiency of transgenic plants. Debernardi JM, Tricoli DM, Ercoli MF, Hayta S, Ronald P, Palatnik JF, Dubcovsky J. Nat Biotechnol. 2020 Oct 12. pii: 10.1038/s41587-020-0703-0. doi: 10.1038/s41587-020-0703-0. PubMed 33046875.
Backbone
  Vector backbone: pDONR-zeo
  Backbone size w/o insert (bp): 2076
  Total vector size (bp): 3774
  Vector type: Entry clon
Growth in bacteria
  Bacterial resistance: Bleocin (Zeocin), 50 μg/mL
  Growth temperature: 37°C
  Growth strain: DH5alpha
  Copy number: Unknown
Gene/Insert
  Gene/Insert name: Vitis miR396-resistant GRF4-GIF1 chimera
  Species: Vitis
  Insert size (bp): 1698
Terms and licenses: Academic/Nonprofit Terms; Industry Terms: Not Available to Industry
How to cite: JD638 was a gift from Jorge Dubcovsky (Addgene plasmid # 160395 ; http://n2t.net/addgene:160395 ; RRID:Addgene_160395)
