>Addgene plasmid #160395 | JD638 | depositor partial sequence | sequence record 310600 | Vitis miR396-resistant GRF4-GIF1
ATGAAGCAAAGCTTTGTGGGGGTTTCTTCACAAACAGAGGCTGAGACAAGAGCCAGAGAGAGTGACACAC
AGACACACCCACAAAGGAACCTCAGTCACTGTCCCCAAAAACATCCTCAAAACTTGCAAAGAACCCAAAA
TGGTGGGTCTGTTGGGGGGGCATCAATGGCAACAGGGATGATGGTGAGGTCATCACCATTCACAGTGTCT
CAGTGGCAGGAGCTGGAGCATCAAGCTTTGATCTTTAAGTATCTAATGGCAGGACTACCCGTCCCACCTG
ATCTTGTGCTTCCTATTCAGAAGAGCTTTGAATCTATGTCTTCTAGGTTCTTCCACCATCCTACCATGGG
TTACTGTTCCTTCTATGGGAAGAAGGTGGACCCGGAGCCAGGTAGATGCCGGAGGACTGATGGCAAGAAA
TGGAGGTGCTCCAAAGACGCCTACCCGGACTCCAAGTACTGTGAGCGCCACATGCACCGTGGCCGCAACC
GTTCTAGAAAACCGGTCGAATCACAAACTACTACACAGTCTTCTTCGACTGTGACTTCACTAACTGTCAC
TGGAGGCAGTGGCAGTGGAGCCGGGACCTTCCAGAACCTTCCCCTGCAAAACTTCAATAACCCCCAAGGC
GGCCCGGGGTCCGGAACCAACCAATCCCAATTCCATATGGAGCCCATTCCCTATGGCATTCCTAATAAAG
ATTACAGGTATCTTCATGGACTTAAACCCGAGGTAGGCGAACATAGTTTCTTCTCTGAAGCTTCAGGAAG
CAACAGGGGTCTTCAGATGGACTCGCCTTTGGACAGCACATGGCCTCTGATGCCATCACGGGTCTCATCA
TTCCCCCCATCAAAATCAAGTGAAAACTCCATCTTGCAGAGTGACTACCCCCAGCATTCGTTCTTCAGCA
GCGAATTTGCGTCGGGAGAGGTTGTGAAACAGGAGGGTCAGTCTCTCCGTCCTTTCTTTGACGAGTGGCC
TAAAACCAGAGACTCCTGGTCCGGCCTTGAGGAAGAGAGGTCCAACCAGACCTCATTCTCCACAACCCAG
CTCTCAATTTCGATCCCAATGGCCTCCTCTGACTTCTCAACAACCAGCTCTCGGTCTCCCCACGATAACG
CGGCCGCTGCCATGCAGCCCATGATGGCAGCCTATTACCCCAGCAACGTCACCACTGATCACATTCAGCA
GTATCTTGATGAAAACAAGTCATTGATTCTGAAGATTGTTGAGAGCCAGAATTCAGGAAAATTGACTGAA
TGTGCAGAGAACCAGGCAAGACTACAGAGAAACCTCATGTACCTGGCTGCAATCGCTGATTCTCAACCCC
AACCACCCACCATGCATGCTCAGTTCCCTCCTAGTGGCATTGTTCAGCCAGGAGCTCACTACATGCAGCA
CCAACAAGCTCAACAAATGACACCACAGTCGCTCCTGGCTGCACGCTCCTCCATGCTGTACTCCCAACAA
CCATTTTCGGCCCTGCAACAACAACAAGCCATCCATAGCCAGCTTGGCATGGGCTCTGGTGGAAGTGCAG
GACTTCACATGCTGCAAAGCGAGGGGAGTAATCCAGGAGGCAATGGAACACTGGGGACTGATATGGGAAA
TGCAGAAGGGCGAGGAGGGAACTCAGGAGGTCAGGGTGGGGATGGAGGTGAGACTCTTTACTTGAAAGCT
GCTGAAGATGGGAATTGA
